>Addgene plasmid #122939 | pEC005 | addgene full sequence | sequence record 241261 | Addgene NGS Result
AGCGCAGCGAGTCAGTGAGCGAGGAAGCGGAAGAGCGCCCAATACGCAAACCGCCTCTCCCCGCGCGTTG
GCCGATTCATTAATGCAGCTGGCACGACAGGTTTCCCGACTGGAAAGCGGGCAGTGAGCGCAACGCAATT
AATGTGAGTTAGCTCACTCATTAGGCACCCCAGGCTTTACACTTTATGCTTCCGGCTCGTATGTTGTGTG
GAATTGTGAGCGGATAACAATTTCACACAGGAAACAGCTATGACCATGATTACGCCAAGCTCGAAATTAA
CCCTCACTAAAGGGAACAAAAGCTGGTACCATCATAGAGAAATCATATGAAAAATCAAATACAACTCTGG
GCTTGGAGGAAGTCATTATAAGATCCGGTTACATGGGTGTTTGTATTGATAACATTCCCTCCCAATATAG
CTCTTACAATAATATGACTACATTCTCCAATTCAATTTGCTATGCAAGAAAGAATTTAAGCTCGGTTCCC
TTATACAGAGACTTGGAAATTCAACTCTCAAATATTGCATCTTCCAGCTCCAAAACCCAATCAAGCGTTG
TCTTGAACATTTTGAAGTTAGCCCAATTAACTTCGGTTAATGTTATACATCCATATGTCTTGATGGCAAC
TGTAATCCTAACAATCCTAATGTTTCTATTTATTCTGTATGTAACTGTCCCTAAGTTACCATTCAAACTA
GCGGTTAATAAATTTCTACTGTTGCTAAGTTCAACTATAGTTTTGACATGGGGTATTGGTGCGATGTGGA
CTCATGTAGGGATAAATGCAAGTTACAGATTGGTTCCATCATCAAGTATGAATATAATCACTGTCAAGAA
GGGCAAGAAGGCAGCAGTAATGGCTTGGTTTAGCTTTGCATTCCTCCTTTTAGACAGTGTGGTTTTATGG
TTAATATTTTTAAGGGATAGGAAAAGCTTGAAAGATGAAATTGATAATGTTCCATGTGCCCAAAATAGGT
ACAATAACTACTCTTCGGATTCATCTACATTGCATTCCAAAGTTTAGCTCGAGGGTCAGATTCATTATCT
ACAAAGACTGTAAAAAGAAAGTGGAATATTCATTCATATCATATTTTTTCTATTAACTGCCTGGTTTCTT
TTAAATTTTTTATTGGTTGTCGACTTGAACGGAGTGACAATATATATATATATATATTTAATAATGACAT
CATTATCTGTAAATCTGATTCTTAATGCTATTCTAGTTATGTAAGAGTGGTCCCCTAGGATATTGAAGTA
TCCCTATCAGTGATAGAGAAGTCCCTATCAGTGATAGAGAATCCCTATCAGTGATAGAGATGCGTCCTCG
TCTTCACCGGTCGCGTTCCTGAAACGCAGATGTGCCTTCCCTATCAGTGATAGAGAAACAATAAAGATTC
TACAATACTAGCTTTTATGGTTATGAAGAGGAAAAATTGGCAGTAACCTGGCCCCACAAACCTTCAAATT
AACGAATCAAATTAACAACCATAGGATGATAATGCGATTAGTTTTTTAGCCTTATTTCTGGGGTAATTAA
TCAGCGAAGCGATGATTTTTGATCTATTAACAGATATATAAATGGAAAAGCTGCAGATCTAATATAGCGT
AGTAACATACTGAAAAGAGAAGCACAGAAAAAATAATCATAGAAGTGTTAGGACATTTGAGGGAACATAT
TTCAACAATAAACATAATCATTGAGTAAAATGGAGCTGATACTAAACAGCCTCATTTCTGATGATTTAAC
AGAGGAACAAAAGCGCTTGAGCCTTGATTTCCTACAGGATATCCTACAATCTAACACGAAAGACTATGAA
AGTTATTTTTCATCTAGGGCTGTTCCTGGTAGCATAACTGAAGACATAGCAGAAATTGATGCTGAATTAT
CTGCCCTTGATAGAAAGATAAGGAAAACACTACTAGATAATACGTCTCAGATTATCGGAAATATTCTTGA
AAACGATGATAGGGCTCAATTGGATGATATAGCCAAGTCTTTGGAGCAATTATGGGAATTGGATACTAAT
ATTAATAAGGCAGCCGATCGAAACGTTACAAATGACGATATAAACAATGAAAGAATTCTGTACAAATAGG
GCCGCATCATGTAATTAGTTATGTCACGCTTACATTCACGCCCTCCCCCCACATCCGCTCTAACCGAAAA
GGAAGGAGTTAGACAACCTGAAGTCTAGGTCCCTATTTATTTTCTTATAGTTATGTTAGTATTAAGAACG
TTATTTATATTTCAAATTTTTCTTTTTTTTCTGTACGGACGCGTGTACGCATCTAGCTAGAGCGGCCGCC
ACCGCGGTGGAGCTCCAATTCGCCCTATAGTGAGTCGTATTACAATTCACTGGCCGTCGTTTTACAACGT
CGTGACTGGGAAAACCCTGGCGTTACCCAACTTAATCGCCTTGCAGCACATCCCCCTTTCGCCAGCTGGC
GTAATAGCGAAGAGGCCCGCACCGATCGCCCTTCCCAACAGTTGCGCAGCCTGAATGGCGAATGG
[124 nt withheld, positions 2516-2639]
C
[91 nt withheld, positions 2641-2731]
A
[49 nt withheld, positions 2733-2781]
CCTTTGACGTTGGAGTCCACGTTCTTT
[37 nt withheld, positions 2809-2845]
ACCCTATCTCGGTCTATTCTTTTGATTTATAAGGGATTTTGCCGATTTCGGCCTATTGGTTAAAAAATGA
GCTGATTTAACAAAAATTTAACGCGAATTTTAACAAAATATTAACGCTTACAATTTCCTGATGCGGTATT
TTCTCCTTACGCATCTGTGCGGTATTTCACACCGCATAGGGTAATAACTGATATAATTAAATTGAAGCTC
TAATTTGTGAGTTTAGTATACATGCATTTACTTATAATACAGTTTTTTAGTTTTGCTGGCCGCATCTTCT
CAAATATGCTTCCCAGCCTGCTTTTCTGTAACGTTCACCCTCTACCTTAGCATCCCTTCCCTTTGCAAAT
AGTCCTCTTCCAACAATAATAATGTCAGATCCTGTAGAGACCACATCATCCACGGTTCTATACTGTTGAC
CCAATGCGTCTCCCTTGTCATCTAAACCCACACCGGGTGTCATAATCAACCAATCGTAACCTTCATCTCT
TCCACCCATGTCTCTTTGAGCAATAAAGCCGATAACAAAATCTTTGTCGCTCTTCGCAATGTCAACAGTA
CCCTTAGTATATTCTCCAGTAGATAGGGAGCCCTTGCATGACAATTCTGCTAACATCAAAAGGCCTCTAG
GTTCCTTTGTTACTTCTTCTGCCGCCTGCTTCAAACCGCTAACAATACCTGGGCCCACCACACCGTGTGC
ATTCGTAATGTCTGCCCATTCTGCTATTCTGTATACACCCGCAGAGTACTGCAATTTGACTGTATTACCA
ATGTCAGCAAATTTTCTGTCTTCGAAGAGTAAAAAATTGTACTTGGCGGATAATGCCTTTAGCGGCTTAA
CTGTGCCCTCCATGGAAAAATCAGTCAAGATATCCACATGTGTTTTTAGTAAACAAATTTTGGGACCTAA
TGCTTCAACTAACTCCAGTAATTCCTTGGTGGTACGAACATCCAATGAAGCACACAAGTTTGTTTGCTTT
TCGTGCATGATATTAAATAGCTTGGCAGCAACAGGACTAGGATGAGTAGCAGCACGTTCCTTATATGTAG
CTTTCGACATGATTTATCTTCGTTTCCTGCAGGTTTTTGTTCTGTGCAGTTGGGTTAAGAATACTGGGCA
ATTTCATGTTTCTTCAACACTACATATGCGTATATATACCAATCTAAGTCTGTGCTCCTTCCTTCGTTCT
TCCTTCTGTTCGGAGATTACCGAATCAAAAAAATTTCAAGGAAACCGAAATCAAAAAAAAGAATAAAAAA
AAAATGATGAATTGAAAAGGTGGTATGGTGCACTCTCAGTACAATCTGCTCTGATGCCGCATAGTTAAGC
CAGCCCCGACACCCGCCAACACCCGCTGACGCGCCCTGACGGGCTTGTCTGCTCCCGGCATCCGCTTACA
GACAAGCTGTGACCGTCTCCGGGAGCTGCATGTGTCAGAGGTTTTCACCGTCATCACCGAAACGCGCGAG
ACGAAAGGGCCTCGTGATACGCCTATTTTTATAGGTTAATGTCATGATAATAATGGTTTCTTAGACGTCA
GGTGGCACTTTTCGGGGAAATGTGCGCGGAACCCCTATTTGTTTATTTTTCTAAATACATTCAAATATGT
ATCCGCTCATGAGACAATAACCCTGATAAATGCTTCAATAATATTGAAAAAGGAAGAGTATGAGTATTCA
ACATTTCCGTGTCGCCCTTATTCCCTTTTTTGCGGCATTTTGCCTTCCTGTTTTTGCTCACCCAGAAACG
CTGGTGAAAGTAAAAGATGCTGAAGATCAGTTGGGTGCACGAGTGGGTTACATCGAACTGGATCTCAACA
GCGGTAAGATCCTTGAGAGTTTTCGCCCCGAAGAACGTTTTCCAATGATGAGCACTTTTAAAGTTCTGCT
ATGTGGCGCGGTATTATCCCGTATTGACGCCGGGCAAGAGCAACTCGGTCGCCGCATACACTATTCTCAG
AATGACTTGGTTGAGTACTCACCAGTCACAGAAAAGCATCTTACGGATGGCATGACAGTAAGAGAATTAT
GCAGTGCTGCCATAACCATGAGTGATAACACTGCGGCCAACTTACTTCTGACAACGATCGGAGGACCGAA
GGAGCTAACCGCTTTTTTGCACAACATGGGGGATCATGTAACTCGCCTTGATCGTTGGGAACCGGAGCTG
AATGAAGCCATACCAAACGACGAGCGTGACACCACGATGCCTGTAGCAATGGCAACAACGTTGCGCAAAC
TATTAACTGGCGAACTACTTACTCTAGCTTCCCGGCAACAATTAATAGACTGGATGGAGGCGGATAAAGT
TGCAGGACCACTTCTGCGCTCGGCCCTTCCGGCTGGCTGGTTTATTGCTGATAAATCTGGAGCCGGTGAG
CGTGGGTCTCGCGGTATCATTGCAGCACTGGGGCCAGATGGTAAGCCCTCCCGTATCGTAGTTATCTACA
CGACGGGGAGTCAGGCAACTATGGATGAACGAAATAGACAGATCGCTGAGATAGGTGCCTCACTGATTAA
GCATTGGTAACTGTCAGACCAAGTTTACTCATATATACTTTAGATTGATTTAAAACTTCATTTTTAATTT
AAAAGGATCTAGGTGAAGATCCTTTTTGATAATCTCATGACCAAAATCCCTTAACGTGAGTTTTCGTTCC
ACTGAGCGTCAGACCCCGTAGAAAAGATCAAAGGATCTTCTTGAGATCCTTTTTTTCTGCGCGTAATCTG
CTGCTTGCAAACAAAAAAACCACCGCTACCAGCGGTGGTTTGTTTGCCGGATCAAGAGCTACCAACTCTT
TTTCCGAAGGTAACTGGCTTCAGCAGAGCGCAGATACCAAATACTGTTCTTCTAGTGTAGCCGTAGTTAG
GCCACCACTTCAAGAACTCTGTAGCACCGCCTACATACCTCGCTCTGCTAATCCTGTTACCAGTGGCTGC
TGCCAGTGGCGATAAGTCGTGTCTTACCGGGTTGGACTCAAGACGATAGTTACCGGATAAGGCGCAGCGG
TCGGGCTGAACGGGGGGTTCGTGCACACAGCCCAGCTTGGAGCGAACGACCTACACCGAACTGAGATACC
TACAGCGTGAGCTATGAGAAAGCGCCACGCTTCCCGAAGGGAGAAAGGCGGACAGGTATCCGGTAAGCGG
CAGGGTCGGAACAGGAGAGCGCACGAGGGAGCTTCCAGGGGGAAACGCCTGGTATCTTTATAGTCCTGTC
GGGTTTCGCCACCTCTGACTTGAGCGTCGATTTTTGTGATGCTCGTCAGGGGGGCGGAGCCTATGGAAAA
ACGCCAGCAACGCGGCCTTTTTACGGTTCCTGGCCTTTTGCTGGCCTTTTGCTCACATGTTCTTTCCTGC
GTTATCCCCTGATTCTGTGGATAACCGTATTACCGCCTTTGAGTGAGCTGATACCGCTCGCCGCAGCCGA
ACGACCG
Features (pLannotate 1.2.2; 27 found; start..end, strand, type, name):
      1..33      +  rep_origin     RSF ori (fragment): Plasmids containing the RSF 1030 origin of replication can be propagated in E. coli cells that contain additional plasmids with compatible origins.
     35..127     +  CDS            lacI (fragment): lac repressor; lacI; The lac repressor binds to the lac operator to inhibit transcription in E. coli. This inhibition can be relieved by adding lactose or isopropyl-β-D-thiogalactopyranoside (IPTG).
    140..161     +  protein_bind   CAP binding site: CAP binding activates transcription in the presence of cAMP. E. coli catabolite activator protein
    176..206     +  promoter       lac promoter: promoter for the E. coli lac operon
    214..230     +  protein_bind   lac operator: The lac repressor binds to the lac operator to inhibit transcription in E. coli. This inhibition can be relieved by adding lactose or isopropyl-β-D-thiogalactopyranoside (IPTG). lac repressor encoded by lacI
    275..293     +  promoter       T3 promoter: promoter for bacteriophage T3 RNA polymerase
    308..1024    +  CDS            FIG1 (fragment): FIG1_YEAST - Experimental evidence at protein level: Swiss-Prot protein existence level 1. Required for efficient mating. From Saccharomyces cerevisiae (strain ATCC 204508 / S288c) (Baker's yeast).
   1158..1175    +  promoter       LEU2 promoter (fragment): S. cerevisiae LEU2
   1260..1279    +  promoter       PLtetO-1 promoter (fragment): modified phage lambda PL promoter with tet operator sites (Lutz and Bujard, 1997)
   1282..1301    +  promoter       tight TRE promoter (fragment): Tet-responsive promoter PTight, consisting of seven tet operator sequences followed by the minimal CMV promoter
   1302..1320    +  protein_bind   tet operator: tetO; bacterial operator O2 for the tetR and tetA genes tetracycline repressor TetR
   1321..1367    +  protein_bind   UAS (fragment): upstream activating sequence mediating Gal4-dependent induction Gal4
   1368..1388    +  protein_bind   tetracycline response element (fragment): contains seven copies of the tetracycline operator tetO tetracycline repressor TetR
   1710..2087    +  CDS            COG8 (fragment): COG8_YEAST - Also known as DOR1. Experimental evidence at protein level: Swiss-Prot protein existence level 1. Acts as component of the peripheral membrane COG complex that is involved in intra-Golgi protein trafficking. COG is located at the cis-Golgi, and regulates tethering of retrograde intra-Golgi vesicles and possibly a number of other membrane trafficking events. From Saccharomyces cerevisiae (strain ATCC 204508 / S288c) (Baker's yeast).
   2107..2292    +  terminator     CYC1 terminator (fragment): S. cerevisiae CYC1; transcription terminator for CYC1
   2297..2325    -  misc_feature   MCS (fragment): pBluescript multiple cloning site
   2334..2352    -  promoter       T7 promoter: promoter for bacteriophage T7 RNA polymerase
   2355..2512    +  CDS            lacZα (fragment): LacZα fragment of β-galactosidase; lacZ fragment
   2516..2944    +  rep_origin     f1 ori (sequence partly withheld): f1 bacteriophage origin of replication; arrow indicates direction of (+) strand synthesis
   2972..3023    -  misc_feature   bom (fragment): basis of mobility region from pBR322
   3102..3905    -  CDS            URA3: orotidine-5'-phosphate decarboxylase, required for uracil biosynthesis; S. cerevisiae URA3; yeast auxotrophic marker, counterselectable with 5-fluoroorotic acid (5-FOA)
   3906..4121    -  promoter       URA3 promoter: S. cerevisiae URA3
   4129..4178    -  misc_feature   bom (fragment): basis of mobility region from pBR322
   4280..4315    -  CDS            rop (fragment): Rop protein, which maintains plasmids at low copy number; rop
   4410..4514    +  promoter       AmpR promoter: bla
   4515..5375    +  CDS            AmpR: β-lactamase; bla; confers resistance to ampicillin, carbenicillin, and related antibiotics
   5546..6134    +  rep_origin     ori: high-copy-number ColE1/pMB1/pBR322/pUC origin of replication
