[The description below was written by a language model from this plasmid's Addgene catalogue record and pLannotate feature annotations shown in this document.]
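Description:
pEC005 is a yeast expression construct built on pRS306, an integrating shuttle vector: the feature table shows no yeast replication origin or centromere. In E. coli it is maintained at high copy through a ColE1/pUC-type origin with ampicillin resistance (AmpR under its own promoter), and an f1 origin is also present. Selection in Saccharomyces cerevisiae relies on the URA3 auxotrophic marker with its native promoter, which can be counterselected with 5-FOA. Remnants of the pBluescript-style cloning region (lac promoter/operator, lacZα fragment, T3 and T7 promoters) flank the insert.

The payload, cloned between KpnI and NotI, is laid out in the depositor's comment as a FIG1 segment, a GAL7 terminator, the [tetO2]4inPgal1 promoter, the YML071C 5′UTR and marked coding region, and a terminator. The annotation agrees with this order: a FIG1 fragment, a cluster of tet operator hits interleaved with a Gal4-responsive UAS fragment, a COG8 fragment (COG8/DOR1 being the protein matched for YML071C), and a CYC1 terminator fragment. The promoter is thus a GAL1-derived promoter carrying tetO2 operators, which would allow TetR-based control. The record does not explain the roles of the FIG1 segment or the GAL7 terminator; an integration homology arm and insulation from upstream transcription, respectively, are plausible but unconfirmed. The "marked" allele carries four silent substitutions within bases 52–63 of the gene, which presumably make its transcript distinguishable from the endogenous mRNA. Only a 378 nt stretch is annotated as COG8, although the catalogue lists a 1,992 bp insert.

The stated purpose is expression of the marked mRNA under substitutional promoters, in work on multiplexed gene control and mRNA turnover.
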