Addgene plasmid #122939: pEC005
Purpose: Expression of the marked mRNA under the control of substitutional promoters.
Depositing lab: Attila Becskei. Depositing organization: University of Basel. Publication: Multiplexed gene control reveals rapid mRNA turnover. Baudrimont A, Voegeli S, Viloria EC, Stritt F, Lenon M, Wada T, Jaquet V, Becskei A. Sci Adv. 2017 Jul 12;3(7):e1700006. doi: 10.1126/sciadv.1700006. eCollection 2017 Jul. PubMed 28706991.
Backbone
  Vector backbone: pRS306
  Backbone manufacturer: ATCC
  Backbone size w/o insert (bp): 4805
  Vector type: Yeast Expression
  Selectable markers: URA3
Growth in bacteria
  Bacterial resistance: Ampicillin, 100 μg/mL
  Growth temperature: 37°C
  Growth strain: DH5alpha
  Copy number: High Copy
Gene/Insert
  Gene/Insert name: YML071C (Marked)
  Species: S. cerevisiae (budding yeast)
  Insert size (bp): 1992
  Mutation: YML071C: bp 52-63 AAACGGTTAAGT to AAGCGCTTGAGC
  Promoter: [tetO2]4inPgal1
  Cloning method: Restriction Enzyme; 5′ cloning site KpnI (not destroyed); 3′ cloning site NotI (not destroyed)
Terms and licenses: Academic/Nonprofit Terms; Industry Terms: Not Available to Industry
Depositor comments: pRS306-KpnI-Fig1-XhoI-Tgal7-AvrII-[tetO2]4inPgal1-BglII-5'UTR_YML071C_4silmut_RS_MfeI-EcoRI-Ter-NotI
How to cite: pEC005 was a gift from Attila Becskei (Addgene plasmid # 122939 ; http://n2t.net/addgene:122939 ; RRID:Addgene_122939)
